Addgene plasmid #162672: pCJ199
Purpose: pET-21b(+) based plasmid for expression of the putative MHET hydrolase from Comamonas thiooxydans (Genbank WP_080747404.1) with C-terminal His tag, codon optimized for expression in E. coli K12.
Depositing lab: Gregg Beckham. Depositing organization: National Laboratory of the Rockies (NLR). Publication: Characterization and engineering of a two-enzyme system for plastics depolymerization. Knott BC, Erickson E, Allen MD, Gado JE, Graham R, Kearns FL, Pardo I, Topuzlu E, Anderson JJ, Austin HP, Dominick G, Johnson CW, Rorrer NA, Szostkiewicz CJ, Copie V, Payne CM, Woodcock HL, Donohoe BS, Beckham GT, McGeehan JE. Proc Natl Acad Sci U S A. 2020 Oct 13;117(41):25476-25485. doi: 10.1073/pnas.2006753117. Epub 2020 Sep 28. PubMed 32989159.
Backbone
  Vector backbone: pET-21b(+)
  Backbone manufacturer: EMD Biosciences
  Backbone size w/o insert (bp): 5367
  Vector type: Bacterial Expression
Growth in bacteria
  Bacterial resistance: Ampicillin, 100 μg/mL
  Growth temperature: 37°C
  Growth strain: NEB Stable
  Copy number: High Copy
Gene/Insert
  Gene/Insert name: Putative MHET hydrolase from Comamonas thiooxydans (Genbank WP_080747404.1) with signal peptide
  Species: Comamonas thiooxydans
  Mutation: codon optimized for expression in E. coli K12
  Promoter: T7/lac
  Tag / fusion protein: His (C terminal on backbone)
  Cloning method: Gibson Cloning
Terms and licenses: Academic/Nonprofit Terms; Industry Terms: Not Available to Industry
How to cite: pCJ199 was a gift from Gregg Beckham (Addgene plasmid # 162672 ; http://n2t.net/addgene:162672 ; RRID:Addgene_162672)
