[The description below was written by a language model from this plasmid's Addgene catalogue record and pLannotate feature annotations shown in this document.]
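Description:
pCJ199 is a bacterial expression plasmid built on the pET-21b(+) backbone for producing a putative MHET hydrolase from Comamonas thiooxydans in E. coli. The sequenced construct is about 7.3 kb. It is propagated through a ColE1/pBR322-type origin, with the bom site and rop gene also annotated, although the catalogue entry lists it as high copy. Selection is by ampicillin via the β-lactamase gene. An f1 origin is also present, along with short tetracycline-resistance fragments that are non-functional remnants of the pBR322 lineage.

The insert was introduced by Gibson cloning. It encodes the enzyme with its signal peptide retained, and the coding sequence is codon optimized for E. coli K12. The automated annotation labels this open reading frame by its similarity to the characterised MHETase of Ideonella sakaiensis, which hydrolyses mono(2-hydroxyethyl) terephthalate to terephthalate and ethylene glycol. This label reflects homology rather than identity, since the catalogue gives C. thiooxydans as the source. The annotated match also begins some distance downstream of the ribosome binding site, so the N-terminal portion of the open reading frame, presumably including the signal peptide, lies outside the matched region.

Transcription is driven by a T7 promoter followed by a lac operator and the T7 gene 10 ribosome binding site, and it ends at the T7 terminator. The plasmid-borne lacI gene supplies repressor, so expression stays off until IPTG induction in a host that provides T7 RNA polymerase. A backbone-encoded C-terminal His tag follows the coding sequence and allows metal-affinity purification. The short "SET1" hit after the tag is probably an annotation artefact of backbone sequence. The plasmid was made to obtain recombinant protein for characterising MHETase homologues, as part of work on a two-enzyme system for PET plastic depolymerisation.
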