Features (pLannotate 1.2.2; 19 found; start..end, strand, type, name):
     12..440     +  rep_origin     f1 ori (sequence partly withheld): f1 bacteriophage origin of replication; arrow indicates direction of (+) strand synthesis
    493..597     +  promoter       AmpR promoter: bla
    598..1458    +  CDS            AmpR: β-lactamase; bla; confers resistance to ampicillin, carbenicillin, and related antibiotics
   1629..2217    +  rep_origin     ori: high-copy-number ColE1/pMB1/pBR322/pUC origin of replication
   2403..2542    -  misc_feature   bom: basis of mobility region from pBR322
   2644..2835    -  CDS            rop: Rop protein, which maintains plasmids at low copy number; rop
   2852..3232    +  CDS            YPB1_ECOLX: Protein predicted: Swiss-Prot protein existence level 4. From Escherichia coli.
   3304..3595    -  CDS            TcR (fragment): tetracycline efflux protein; tet; confers resistance to tetracycline
   3610..3631    -  protein_bind   CAP binding site: CAP binding activates transcription in the presence of cAMP. E. coli catabolite activator protein
   3644..4726    -  CDS            lacI: lac repressor; lacI; The lac repressor binds to the lac operator to inhibit transcription in E. coli. This inhibition can be relieved by adding lactose or isopropyl-β-D-thiogalactopyranoside (IPTG).
   4727..4804    -  promoter       lacI promoter: lacI
   4812..5091    -  CDS            TcR (fragment): tetracycline efflux protein; tet; confers resistance to tetracycline
   5113..5131    +  promoter       T7 promoter: promoter for bacteriophage T7 RNA polymerase
   5132..5156    +  protein_bind   lac operator: The lac repressor binds to the lac operator to inhibit transcription in E. coli. This inhibition can be relieved by adding lactose or isopropyl-β-D-thiogalactopyranoside (IPTG). lac repressor encoded by lacI
   5171..5193    +  RBS            RBS: efficient ribosome binding site from bacteriophage T7 gene 10 (Olins and Rangwala, 1989)
   5375..7150    +  CDS            MHETH_IDESA: Experimental evidence at protein level: Swiss-Prot protein existence level 1. Involved in the degradation and assimilation of the plastic poly(ethylene terephthalate) (PET), which allows I.sakaiensis to use PET as its major energy and carbon source for growth. Likely acts synergistically with PETase to depolymerize PET. Catalyzes the hydrolysis of mono(2-hydroxyethyl) terephthalate (MHET) into its two environmentally benign monomers, terephthalate and ethylene glycol. Does not show activity against PET, bis(hydroxyethyl) terephthalate (BHET), pNP-aliphatic esters or typical aromatic ester comp
   7157..7174    +  CDS            9xHis (fragment): 9xHis affinity tag
   7184..7233    +  CDS            SET1 (fragment): solubility-enhancement tag derived from T7 phage gene 10B
   7241..7288    +  terminator     T7 terminator: transcription terminator for bacteriophage T7 RNA polymerase
>Addgene plasmid #162672 | pCJ199 | addgene full sequence | sequence record 321466 | Addgene NGS Result
TGGCGAATGGG
[124 nt withheld, positions 12-135]
C
[91 nt withheld, positions 137-227]
A
[49 nt withheld, positions 229-277]
CCTTTGACGTTGGAGTCCACGTTCTTT
[37 nt withheld, positions 305-341]
ACCCTATCTCGGTCTATTCTTTTGATTTATAAGGGATTTTGCCGATTTCGGCCTATTGGTTAAAAAATGA
GCTGATTTAACAAAAATTTAACGCGAATTTTAACAAAATATTAACGCTTACAATTTAGGTGGCACTTTTC
GGGGAAATGTGCGCGGAACCCCTATTTGTTTATTTTTCTAAATACATTCAAATATGTATCCGCTCATGAG
ACAATAACCCTGATAAATGCTTCAATAATATTGAAAAAGGAAGAGTATGAGTATTCAACATTTCCGTGTC
GCCCTTATTCCCTTTTTTGCGGCATTTTGCCTTCCTGTTTTTGCTCACCCAGAAACGCTGGTGAAAGTAA
AAGATGCTGAAGATCAGTTGGGTGCACGAGTGGGTTACATCGAACTGGATCTCAACAGCGGTAAGATCCT
TGAGAGTTTTCGCCCCGAAGAACGTTTTCCAATGATGAGCACTTTTAAAGTTCTGCTATGTGGCGCGGTA
TTATCCCGTATTGACGCCGGGCAAGAGCAACTCGGTCGCCGCATACACTATTCTCAGAATGACTTGGTTG
AGTACTCACCAGTCACAGAAAAGCATCTTACGGATGGCATGACAGTAAGAGAATTATGCAGTGCTGCCAT
AACCATGAGTGATAACACTGCGGCCAACTTACTTCTGACAACGATCGGAGGACCGAAGGAGCTAACCGCT
TTTTTGCACAACATGGGGGATCATGTAACTCGCCTTGATCGTTGGGAACCGGAGCTGAATGAAGCCATAC
CAAACGACGAGCGTGACACCACGATGCCTGCAGCAATGGCAACAACGTTGCGCAAACTATTAACTGGCGA
ACTACTTACTCTAGCTTCCCGGCAACAATTAATAGACTGGATGGAGGCGGATAAAGTTGCAGGACCACTT
CTGCGCTCGGCCCTTCCGGCTGGCTGGTTTATTGCTGATAAATCTGGAGCCGGTGAGCGTGGGTCTCGCG
GTATCATTGCAGCACTGGGGCCAGATGGTAAGCCCTCCCGTATCGTAGTTATCTACACGACGGGGAGTCA
GGCAACTATGGATGAACGAAATAGACAGATCGCTGAGATAGGTGCCTCACTGATTAAGCATTGGTAACTG
TCAGACCAAGTTTACTCATATATACTTTAGATTGATTTAAAACTTCATTTTTAATTTAAAAGGATCTAGG
TGAAGATCCTTTTTGATAATCTCATGACCAAAATCCCTTAACGTGAGTTTTCGTTCCACTGAGCGTCAGA
CCCCGTAGAAAAGATCAAAGGATCTTCTTGAGATCCTTTTTTTCTGCGCGTAATCTGCTGCTTGCAAACA
AAAAAACCACCGCTACCAGCGGTGGTTTGTTTGCCGGATCAAGAGCTACCAACTCTTTTTCCGAAGGTAA
CTGGCTTCAGCAGAGCGCAGATACCAAATACTGTCCTTCTAGTGTAGCCGTAGTTAGGCCACCACTTCAA
GAACTCTGTAGCACCGCCTACATACCTCGCTCTGCTAATCCTGTTACCAGTGGCTGCTGCCAGTGGCGAT
AAGTCGTGTCTTACCGGGTTGGACTCAAGACGATAGTTACCGGATAAGGCGCAGCGGTCGGGCTGAACGG
GGGGTTCGTGCACACAGCCCAGCTTGGAGCGAACGACCTACACCGAACTGAGATACCTACAGCGTGAGCT
ATGAGAAAGCGCCACGCTTCCCGAAGGGAGAAAGGCGGACAGGTATCCGGTAAGCGGCAGGGTCGGAACA
GGAGAGCGCACGAGGGAGCTTCCAGGGGGAAACGCCTGGTATCTTTATAGTCCTGTCGGGTTTCGCCACC
TCTGACTTGAGCGTCGATTTTTGTGATGCTCGTCAGGGGGGCGGAGCCTATGGAAAAACGCCAGCAACGC
GGCCTTTTTACGGTTCCTGGCCTTTTGCTGGCCTTTTGCTCACATGTTCTTTCCTGCGTTATCCCCTGAT
TCTGTGGATAACCGTATTACCGCCTTTGAGTGAGCTGATACCGCTCGCCGCAGCCGAACGACCGAGCGCA
GCGAGTCAGTGAGCGAGGAAGCGGAAGAGCGCCTGATGCGGTATTTTCTCCTTACGCATCTGTGCGGTAT
TTCACACCGCAATGGTGCACTCTCAGTACAATCTGCTCTGATGCCGCATAGTTAAGCCAGTATACACTCC
GCTATCGCTACGTGACTGGGTCATGGCTGCGCCCCGACACCCGCCAACACCCGCTGACGCGCCCTGACGG
GCTTGTCTGCTCCCGGCATCCGCTTACAGACAAGCTGTGACCGTCTCCGGGAGCTGCATGTGTCAGAGGT
TTTCACCGTCATCACCGAAACGCGCGAGGCAGCTGCGGTAAAGCTCATCAGCGTGGTCGTGAAGCGATTC
ACAGATGTCTGCCTGTTCATCCGCGTCCAGCTCGTTGAGTTTCTCCAGAAGCGTTAATGTCTGGCTTCTG
ATAAAGCGGGCCATGTTAAGGGCGGTTTTTTCCTGTTTGGTCACTGATGCCTCCGTGTAAGGGGGATTTC
TGTTCATGGGGGTAATGATACCGATGAAACGAGAGAGGATGCTCACGATACGGGTTACTGATGATGAACA
TGCCCGGTTACTGGAACGTTGTGAGGGTAAACAACTGGCGGTATGGATGCGGCGGGACCAGAGAAAAATC
ACTCAGGGTCAATGCCAGCGCTTCGTTAATACAGATGTAGGTGTTCCACAGGGTAGCCAGCAGCATCCTG
CGATGCAGATCCGGAACATAATGGTGCAGGGCGCTGACTTCCGCGTTTCCAGACTTTACGAAACACGGAA
ACCGAAGACCATTCATGTTGTTGCTCAGGTCGCAGACGTTTTGCAGCAGCAGTCGCTTCACGTTCGCTCG
CGTATCGGTGATTCATTCTGCTAACCAGTAAGGCAACCCCGCCAGCCTAGCCGGGTCCTCAACGACAGGA
GCACGATCATGCGCACCCGTGGGGCCGCCATGCCGGCGATAATGGCCTGCTTCTCGCCGAAACGTTTGGT
GGCGGGACCAGTGACGAAGGCTTGAGCGAGGGCGTGCAAGATTCCGAATACCGCAAGCGACAGGCCGATC
ATCGTCGCGCTCCAGCGAAAGCGGTCCTCGCCGAAAATGACCCAGAGCGCTGCCGGCACCTGTCCTACGA
GTTGCATGATAAAGAAGACAGTCATAAGTGCGGCGACGATAGTCATGCCCCGCGCCCACCGGAAGGAGCT
GACTGGGTTGAAGGCTCTCAAGGGCATCGGTCGAGATCCCGGTGCCTAATGAGTGAGCTAACTTACATTA
ATTGCGTTGCGCTCACTGCCCGCTTTCCAGTCGGGAAACCTGTCGTGCCAGCTGCATTAATGAATCGGCC
AACGCGCGGGGAGAGGCGGTTTGCGTATTGGGCGCCAGGGTGGTTTTTCTTTTCACCAGTGAGACGGGCA
ACAGCTGATTGCCCTTCACCGCCTGGCCCTGAGAGAGTTGCAGCAAGCGGTCCACGCTGGTTTGCCCCAG
CAGGCGAAAATCCTGTTTGATGGTGGTTAACGGCGGGATATAACATGAGCTGTCTTCGGTATCGTCGTAT
CCCACTACCGAGATATCCGCACCAACGCGCAGCCCGGACTCGGTAATGGCGCGCATTGCGCCCAGCGCCA
TCTGATCGTTGGCAACCAGCATCGCAGTGGGAACGATGCCCTCATTCAGCATTTGCATGGTTTGTTGAAA
ACCGGACATGGCACTCCAGTCGCCTTCCCGTTCCGCTATCGGCTGAATTTGATTGCGAGTGAGATATTTA
TGCCAGCCAGCCAGACGCAGACGCGCCGAGACAGAACTTAATGGGCCCGCTAACAGCGCGATTTGCTGGT
GACCCAATGCGACCAGATGCTCCACGCCCAGTCGCGTACCGTCTTCATGGGAGAAAATAATACTGTTGAT
GGGTGTCTGGTCAGAGACATCAAGAAATAACGCCGGAACATTAGTGCAGGCAGCTTCCACAGCAATGGCA
TCCTGGTCATCCAGCGGATAGTTAATGATCAGCCCACTGACGCGTTGCGCGAGAAGATTGTGCACCGCCG
CTTTACAGGCTTCGACGCCGCTTCGTTCTACCATCGACACCACCACGCTGGCACCCAGTTGATCGGCGCG
AGATTTAATCGCCGCGACAATTTGCGACGGCGCGTGCAGGGCCAGACTGGAGGTGGCAACGCCAATCAGC
AACGACTGTTTGCCCGCCAGTTGTTGTGCCACGCGGTTGGGAATGTAATTCAGCTCCGCCATCGCCGCTT
CCACTTTTTCCCGCGTTTTCGCAGAAACGTGGCTGGCCTGGTTCACCACGCGGGAAACGGTCTGATAAGA
GACACCGGCATACTCTGCGACATCGTATAACGTTACTGGTTTCACATTCACCACCCTGAATTGACTCTCT
TCCGGGCGCTATCATGCCATACCGCGAAAGGTTTTGCGCCATTCGATGGTGTCCGGGATCTCGACGCTCT
CCCTTATGCGACTCCTGCATTAGGAAGCAGCCCAGTAGTAGGTTGAGGCCGTTGAGCACCGCCGCCGCAA
GGAATGGTGCATGCAAGGAGATGGCGCCCAACAGTCCCCCGGCCACGGGGCCTGCCACCATACCCACGCC
GAAACAAGCGCTCATGAGCCCGAAGTGGCGAGCCCGATCTTCCCCATCGGTGATGTCGGCGATATAGGCG
CCAGCAACCGCACCTGTGGCGCCGGTGATGCCGGCCACGATGCGTCCGGCGTAGAGGATCGAGATCTCGA
TCCCGCGAAATTAATACGACTCACTATAGGGGAATTGTGAGCGGATAACAATTCCCCTCTAGAAATAATT
TTGTTTAACTTTAAGAAGGAGATATACATATGTTCGTACGCAACGCCGACCGTGCCAAGAATTGTATGCG
CGCACCTTTACGCGTATTCCCACTCAAGGATACTTTTAGCGCCCAGTGTGCGAATGTTTCGGTCTGGATT
ACCAGCAGCGTACCACCGCTCCGCGAGCGTCACATGGATCGCCGCGTGACGCGCCGCGATTTAATGCAAA
CTCGCATCTTATTAATGCTCATTGCAGCCACTGGCGTGGCAGCGTGTGGCGGAGACGGTGGTTCCACACC
TGCCGCGCAAAATCCCCCTTTGCCCCTGGCCAGTCGTGCGGCTTGCGAAGCTTTTCAAGGCAATAGCAAT
AGTATCGCGTGGCCCCATCGCGCAACCGTTGTGGAAGTGGCCACTTGGCACGAAGCAGAGCCTGCGAATG
CCACAGCAGCGGCGACGCCCGAGCACTGTGAGATTTCCGGCGCCATTGCTCGCCGCACCGGAATTGATGG
ATATCCTTACGAGATTAAGTTTCGCTTACGTATGCCCTCAGAATGGAATGGTCGCTTCTTTATGGAAGGG
GGGGGTGGAACCAATGGGTCATTGAGTGCCGCTACAGGGTCCCTTGGCGGTGGACAAACTGCGTCGGCCT
TGAGTCGTAATTTTGCAACTATTGCAACCGATGGTGGTCATGATAATGCTGTCAACAATAATCCTGATGC
GCTCGGCACTGTCGCTTTTGGCATGGACCCTCAAGCGCGCATTGATATGGGATATAATTCCTACGACCAG
GTGACCCAAGCGGGAAAGGCGGCCGTAGCGCAATTTTATGGCCGTGCCCCGGATAAAAGCTATTTTATTG
GCTGTAGCGAAGGTGGGCGCGAGGGGATGATGTTGTCCCAACGCTTTCCGAGTCATTATGACGGAATTGT
GGCGGGAGCACCGGGCTACCAACTCCCAAAGGCGGGCATTTCTGGCGCATGGACGACGCAAAGTCTGGCA
CCAGCAGCGGTGGGCGTGGATGCTCAAAATGTACCTTTGATCAATAAGGCGTTTTCGGATGTCGATTTAC
ATCTTCTTTCACGCGGCATTCTTGGTACTTGCGATGCCTTGGATGGACTCAGCGATGGAATTGTGAACGA
CTTCCGTGCCTGTCAAGCCGCCTTTGACCCTGCCACTGCGTTGAATCCCGACACCAGTCAACCCTTACAA
TGCACTGGTGCTAAGACGCCTGATTGCTTAAGTGCCGCCCAAGTCACTGGCATTAAACGCGCCATGGGTG
GGCCTGTGGACAGCGCCGGTGCGGCATTATATAATCGCTGGGCATGGGACCCTGGCATGTCGGGGCTCAA
TGGCACCTCTTACAATCAGGGATGGCGCTCTTGGTGGTTAGGGAGCTACGCATCCAGCACTAATAATGCC
CAACGCGTCAATGGCTTTTCCGCCCGCTCTTGGTTGGTTGATTTTGCGACGCCGCCTGAACCAATGCCAG
TCACACAGGTTGCTGCTCGCATGATGAACTTCAACTTTGACACCGACCCGCCTAAGATTCGCGCGACTAG
TGGCCCCTTTACTCCATCGTCTATGGAGTGGCATGGTGCAACGAGCACTAATCTTGCGGCCTTCCGCGAC
CGCGGTGGGAAGCTGATGCTCTATCATGGCATGTCAGATGCCGCGTTCTCCGCATTAGACACCGCGGATT
ACTACGAGCGTTTAGGTGCCGCGATGCCGGGCGCCGCCGGCTTCGCACGTCTTTTCTTAGTTCCAGGTAT
GAATCATTGTAGTGGTGGACCCGGCACTGATCGTTTTGATATGCTTACTCCCCTTGTGGCCTGGGTGGAA
CGTGATAAGGCGCCAGATCAAGTTAGCGCTTGGGCAGGCACACCGGGCTATTTCGGCGCAACCGCCCGTA
CACGCCCCCTTTGTCCATACCCCCAAATCGCACGTTATAAGGGCTCTGGTGATATCAATGCCGAGGCATC
GTTTGTGTGTGTGGCCCCACTCGAGCACCACCACCACCACCACTGAGATCCGGCTGCTAACAAAGCCCGA
AAGGAAGCTGAGTTGGCTGCTGCCACCGCTGAGCAATAACTAGCATAACCCCTTGGGGCCTCTAAACGGG
TCTTGAGGGGTTTTTTGCTGAAAGGAGGAACTATATCCGGAT
